Addgene plasmid #141580: TFORF0315
Purpose: Lentiviral vector for overexpressing the CREM transcription factor ORF with a unique 24-bp barcode. Barcodes facilitate identification of transcription factors in pooled screens.
Depositing lab: Feng Zhang. Depositing organization: Broad Institute. Publication: A transcription factor atlas of directed differentiation. Joung J, Ma S, Tay T, Geiger-Schuller KR, Kirchgatterer PC, Verdine VK, Guo B, Arias-Garcia MA, Allen WE, Singh A, Kuksenko O, Abudayyeh OO, Gootenberg JS, Fu Z, Macrae RK, Buenrostro JD, Regev A, Zhang F. Cell. 2023 Jan 5;186(1):209-229.e26. doi: 10.1016/j.cell.2022.11.026. PubMed 36608654.
Backbone
  Vector backbone: pLX_TRC317
  Backbone manufacturer: Broad Institute Genetic Perturbation Platform
  Backbone size w/o insert (bp): 8264
  Vector type: Mammalian Expression, Lentiviral
  Selectable markers: Puromycin
Growth in bacteria
  Bacterial resistance: Ampicillin, 100 μg/mL
  Growth temperature: 37°C
  Growth strain: NEB Stable
  Copy number: High Copy
Gene/Insert
  Gene/Insert name: CREM
  Species: H. sapiens (human)
  Insert size (bp): 410
  Entrez Gene: CREM (a.k.a. CREM-2, ICER, hCREM-2)
  Promoter: EF1a
  Cloning method: Unknown
  Sequencing primers: 5′ GGGTGGAGACTGAAGTTAGGCCAG; 3′ CACATAGCGTAAAAGGAGCAACATAG
Terms and licenses: Academic/Nonprofit Terms; Industry Terms: Not Available to Industry
Depositor comments: NM_182723,ENST00000488741 . The transcription factor ORF portion of this plasmid was synthesized by Genewiz. Please test multiple small colonies in case of plasmid recombination. To make this collection available in a timely manner, a portion of this collection was not fully sequenced by Addgene. If an Addgene verified full plasmid sequence is not available, please contact us prior to placing an order to request the full sequence.
How to cite: TFORF0315 was a gift from Feng Zhang (Addgene plasmid # 141580 ; http://n2t.net/addgene:141580 ; RRID:Addgene_141580)
