[The description below was written by a language model from this plasmid's Addgene catalogue record and pLannotate feature annotations shown in this document.]
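Description:
TFORF0315 is a lentiviral mammalian expression plasmid built on the pLX_TRC317 backbone and carrying a human CREM (cAMP responsive element modulator) transcription factor open reading frame together with a unique 24-bp barcode. It belongs to a barcoded transcription factor ORF collection designed for overexpression screens, in which the barcode allows each factor to be identified when many constructs are pooled. In bacteria the plasmid is maintained through a high-copy ColE1/pUC-type origin and selected with ampicillin via the β-lactamase gene. An f1 origin and remnants of lac/T7/T3 cloning-vector sequence are also present. The depositor notes that the plasmid may be prone to recombination.

The viral portion follows a third-generation, self-inactivating design. An RSV promoter fused to a truncated HIV-1 5' LTR drives genomic RNA production in packaging cells, followed by the Ψ packaging signal with a gag fragment, the Rev response element for nuclear export, a cPPT/CTS, and a ΔU3 3' LTR with a downstream SV40 polyadenylation signal. Within the provirus, an SV40 early promoter/origin region precedes the puromycin N-acetyltransferase gene, which allows selection of transduced cells. A separate EF-1α promoter drives the short CREM insert of about 410 bp. The feature table matches this insert to a human CREM isoform annotated as a transcriptional repressor acting at cAMP response elements. A WPRE downstream of the ORF enhances transcript expression. The barcode itself is not annotated in the feature table, though a short U6 promoter fragment is detected between the ORF and the WPRE. The ORF segment was produced synthetically, and the construct is intended for constitutive CREM overexpression in directed differentiation and similar pooled or arrayed screens.
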