Features (pLannotate 1.2.2; 31 found; start..end, strand, type, name):
      5..231     +  promoter       RSV promoter: Rous sarcoma virus enhancer/promoter
    232..412     +  LTR            5' LTR (truncated): truncated 5' long terminal repeat (LTR) from HIV-1
    459..584     +  misc_feature   HIV-1 Ψ: packaging signal of human immunodeficiency virus type 1
    568..931     +  CDS            HIV-1 gag (fragment): gag protein from human immunodeficiency virus 1; gag
   1077..1310    +  misc_feature   RRE: The Rev response element (RRE) of HIV-1 allows for Rev-dependent mRNA export from the nucleus to the cytoplasm.
   1687..1713    +  CDS            Rev (fragment): human immunodeficiency virus 1 (HIV-1) Rev protein; rev; enhances nuclear export of unspliced and incompletely spliced viral mRNAs
   1720..1743    +  promoter       SV40 promoter (fragment): SV40 early promoter
   1744..1815    +  promoter       SV40 promoter (fragment): SV40 enhancer and early promoter
   1839..1974    +  rep_origin     SV40 ori: SV40 origin of replication
   2020..2616    +  CDS            PuroR (fragment): puromycin N-acetyltransferase; pac from Streptomyces; confers resistance to puromycin
   2665..2782    +  misc_feature   cPPT/CTS: central polypurine tract and central termination sequence of HIV-1
   2847..2913    +  CDS            small t antigen (fragment): SV40 (simian virus 40) small t antigen
   2920..4098    +  promoter       EF-1α promoter: strong constitutive promoter for human elongation factor EF-1α
   4097..4402    +  CDS            CREM (fragment): CREM_HUMAN - Experimental evidence at protein level: Swiss-Prot protein existence level 1. [Isoform 6]: May play a role in the regulation of the circadian clock: acts as a transcriptional repressor of the core circadian component PER1 by directly binding to cAMP response elements in its promoter. From Homo sapiens (Human).
   4436..4489    +  promoter       U6 promoter (fragment): RNA polymerase III promoter for human U6 snRNA
   4531..5119    +  misc_feature   WPRE: woodchuck hepatitis virus posttranscriptional regulatory element
   5170..5189    +  misc_feature   cPPT/CTS (fragment): central polypurine tract and central termination sequence of HIV-1
   5191..5424    +  LTR            3' LTR (ΔU3): self-inactivating 3' long terminal repeat (LTR) from HIV-1
   5502..5623    +  polyA_signal   SV40 poly(A) signal: SV40 polyadenylation signal
   5663..5798    +  rep_origin     SV40 ori: SV40 origin of replication
   5819..5837    -  promoter       T7 promoter: promoter for bacteriophage T7 RNA polymerase
   5845..6000    +  CDS            lacZα (fragment): LacZα fragment of β-galactosidase; lacZ fragment
   6005..6433    +  rep_origin     f1 ori (sequence partly withheld): f1 bacteriophage origin of replication; arrow indicates direction of (+) strand synthesis
   6486..6590    +  promoter       AmpR promoter: bla
   6591..7451    +  CDS            AmpR: β-lactamase; bla; confers resistance to ampicillin, carbenicillin, and related antibiotics
   7622..8210    +  rep_origin     ori: high-copy-number ColE1/pMB1/pBR322/pUC origin of replication
   8393..8485    +  CDS            lacI (fragment): lac repressor; lacI; The lac repressor binds to the lac operator to inhibit transcription in E. coli. This inhibition can be relieved by adding lactose or isopropyl-β-D-thiogalactopyranoside (IPTG).
   8498..8519    +  protein_bind   CAP binding site: CAP binding activates transcription in the presence of cAMP. E. coli catabolite activator protein
   8534..8564    +  promoter       lac promoter: promoter for the E. coli lac operon
   8572..8588    +  protein_bind   lac operator: The lac repressor binds to the lac operator to inhibit transcription in E. coli. This inhibition can be relieved by adding lactose or isopropyl-β-D-thiogalactopyranoside (IPTG). lac repressor encoded by lacI
   8633..8651    +  promoter       T3 promoter: promoter for bacteriophage T3 RNA polymerase
>Addgene plasmid #141580 | TFORF0315 | addgene full sequence | sequence record 400418 | Addgene NGS Result
TTAATGTAGTCTTATGCAATACTCTTGTAGTCTTGCAACATGGTAACGATGAGTTAGCAACATGCCTTAC
AAGGAGAGAAAAAGCACCGTGCATGCCGATTGGTGGAAGTAAGGTGGTACGATCGTGCCTTATTAGGAAG
GCAACAGACGGGTCTGACATGGATTGGACGAACCACTGAATTGCCGCATTGCAGAGATATTGTATTTAAG
TGCCTAGCTCGATACATAAACGGGTCTCTCTGGTTAGACCAGATCTGAGCCTGGGAGCTCTCTGGCTAAC
TAGGGAACCCACTGCTTAAGCCTCAATAAAGCTTGCCTTGAGTGCTTCAAGTAGTGTGTGCCCGTCTGTT
GTGTGACTCTGGTAACTAGAGATCCCTCAGACCCTTTTAGTCAGTGTGGAAAATCTCTAGCAGTGGCGCC
CGAACAGGGACTTGAAAGCGAAAGGGAAACCAGAGGAGCTCTCTCGACGCAGGACTCGGCTTGCTGAAGC
GCGCACGGCAAGAGGCGAGGGGCGGCGACTGGTGAGTACGCCAAAAATTTTGACTAGCGGAGGCTAGAAG
GAGAGAGATGGGTGCGAGAGCGTCAGTATTAAGCGGGGGAGAATTAGATCGCGATGGGAAAAAATTCGGT
TAAGGCCAGGGGGAAAGAAAAAATATAAATTAAAACATATAGTATGGGCAAGCAGGGAGCTAGAACGATT
CGCAGTTAATCCTGGCCTGTTAGAAACATCAGAAGGCTGTAGACAAATACTGGGACAGCTACAACCATCC
CTTCAGACAGGATCAGAAGAACTTAGATCATTATATAATACAGTAGCAACCCTCTATTGTGTGCATCAAA
GGATAGAGATAAAAGACACCAAGGAAGCTTTAGACAAGATAGAGGAAGAGCAAAACAAAAGTAAGACCAC
CGCACAGCAAGCGGCCGCTGATCTTCAGACCTGGAGGAGGAGATATGAGGGACAATTGGAGAAGTGAATT
ATATAAATATAAAGTAGTAAAAATTGAACCATTAGGAGTAGCACCCACCAAGGCAAAGAGAAGAGTGGTG
CAGAGAGAAAAAAGAGCAGTGGGAATAGGAGCTTTGTTCCTTGGGTTCTTGGGAGCAGCAGGAAGCACTA
TGGGCGCAGCGTCAATGACGCTGACGGTACAGGCCAGACAATTATTGTCTGGTATAGTGCAGCAGCAGAA
CAATTTGCTGAGGGCTATTGAGGCGCAACAGCATCTGTTGCAACTCACAGTCTGGGGCATCAAGCAGCTC
CAGGCAAGAATCCTGGCTGTGGAAAGATACCTAAAGGATCAACAGCTCCTGGGGATTTGGGGTTGCTCTG
GAAAACTCATTTGCACCACTGCTGTGCCTTGGAATGCTAGTTGGAGTAATAAATCTCTGGAACAGATTTG
GAATCACACGACCTGGATGGAGTGGGACAGAGAAATTAACAATTACACAAGCTTAATACACTCCTTAATT
GAAGAATCGCAAAACCAGCAAGAAAAGAATGAACAAGAATTATTGGAATTAGATAAATGGGCAAGTTTGT
GGAATTGGTTTAACATAACAAATTGGCTGTGGTATATAAAATTATTCATAATGATAGTAGGAGGCTTGGT
AGGTTTAAGAATAGTTTTTGCTGTACTTTCTATAGTGAATAGAGTTAGGCAGGGATATTCACCATTATCG
TTTCAGACCCACCTCCCAACCCCGAGGGGACCCATGCATTGCATCTCAATTAGTCAGCAACCAGGTGTGG
AAAGTCCCCAGGCTCCCCAGCAGGCAGAAGTATGCAAAGCATGCGTCTCAATTAGTCAGCAACCATAGTC
CCGCCCCTAACTCCGCCCATCCCGCCCCTAACTCCGCCCAGTTCCGCCCATTCTCCGCCCCATGGCTGAC
TAATTTTTTTTATTTATGCAGAGGCCGAGGCCGCCTCGGCCTCTGAGCTATTCCAGAAGTAGTGAGGAGG
CTTTTTTGGAGGCCTAGGCTTTTGCAAAAAGCTTTCTAGAGGTACCACCGGAGCTTACCATGACCGAGTA
CAAGCCCACGGTGCGCCTCGCCACCCGCGACGACGTCCCCAGGGCCGTACGCACCCTCGCCGCCGCGTTC
GCCGACTACCCCGCCACGCGCCACACCGTCGATCCGGACCGCCACATCGAGCGGGTCACCGAGCTGCAAG
AACTCTTCCTCACGCGCGTCGGGCTCGACATCGGCAAGGTGTGGGTCGCGGACGACGGCGCCGCCGTGGC
GGTCTGGACCACGCCGGAGAGCGTCGAAGCGGGGGCGGTGTTCGCCGAGATCGGCCCGCGCATGGCCGAG
TTGAGCGGTTCCCGGCTGGCCGCGCAGCAACAGATGGAAGGCCTCCTGGCGCCGCACCGGCCCAAGGAGC
CCGCGTGGTTCCTGGCCACCGTCGGCGTCTCGCCCGACCACCAGGGCAAGGGTCTGGGCAGCGCCGTCGT
GCTCCCCGGAGTGGAGGCGGCCGAGCGCGCCGGGGTGCCCGCCTTCCTGGAGACCTCCGCGCCCCGCAAC
CTCCCCTTCTACGAGCGGCTCGGCTTCACCGTCACCGCCGACGTCGAGGTGCCCGAAGGACCGCGCACCT
GGTGCATGACCCGCAAGCCCGGTGCCAGTTAACGAATTCTAGATCTTGAGACAAATGGCAGTATTCATCC
ACAATTTTAAAAGAAAAGGGGGGATTGGGGGGTACAGTGCAGGGGAAAGAATAGTAGACATAATAGCAAC
AGACATACAAACTAAAGAATTACAAAAACAAATTACAAAAATTCAAAATTTTCGGGTTTATTACAGGGAC
AGCAGAGATCCACTTTGGCGCCGGCTCGAGGCCTGCAGGTGCAAAGATGGATAAAGTTTTAAACAGAGAG
GAATCTTTGCAGCTAATGGACCTTCTAGGTCTTGAAAGGAGTGGGAATTGGCTCCGGTGCCCGTCAGTGG
GCAGAGCGCACATCGCCCACAGTCCCCGAGAAGTTGGGGGGAGGGGTCGGCAATTGAACCGGTGCCTAGA
GAAGGTGGCGCGGGGTAAACTGGGAAAGTGATGTCGTGTACTGGCTCCGCCTTTTTCCCGAGGGTGGGGG
AGAACCGTATATAAGTGCAGTAGTCGCCGTGAACGTTCTTTTTCGCAACGGGTTTGCCGCCAGAACACAG
GTAAGTGCCGTGTGTGGTTCCCGCGGGCCTGGCCTCTTTACGGGTTATGGCCCTTGCGTGCCTTGAATTA
CTTCCACCTGGCTGCAGTACGTGATTCTTGATCCCGAGCTTCGGGTTGGAAGTGGGTGGGAGAGTTCGAG
GCCTTGCGCTTAAGGAGCCCCTTCGCCTCGTGCTTGAGTTGAGGCCTGGCCTGGGCGCTGGGGCCGCCGC
GTGCGAATCTGGTGGCACCTTCGCGCCTGTCTCGCTGCTTTCGATAAGTCTCTAGCCATTTAAAATTTTT
GATGACCTGCTGCGACGCTTTTTTTCTGGCAAGATAGTCTTGTAAATGCGGGCCAAGATCTGCACACTGG
TATTTCGGTTTTTGGGGCCGCGGGCGGCGACGGGGCCCGTGCGTCCCAGCGCACATGTTCGGCGAGGCGG
GGCCTGCGAGCGCGGCCACCGAGAATCGGACGGGGGTAGTCTCAAGCTGGCCGGCCTGCTCTGGTGCCTG
GCCTCGCGCCGCCGTGTATCGCCCCGCCCTGGGCGGCAAGGCTGGCCCGGTCGGCACCAGTTGCGTGAGC
GGAAAGATGGCCGCTTCCCGGCCCTGCTGCAGGGAGCTCAAAATGGAGGACGCGGCGCTCGGGAGAGCGG
GCGGGTGAGTCACCCACACAAAGGAAAAGGGCCTTTCCGTCCTCAGCCGTCGCTTCATGTGACTCCACGG
AGTACCGGGCGCCGTCCAGGCACCTCGATTAGTTCTCGAGCTTTTGGAGTACGTCGTCTTTAGGTTGGGG
GGAGGGGTTTTATGCGATGGAGTTTCCCCACACTGAGTGGGTGGAGACTGAAGTTAGGCCAGCTTGGCAC
TTGATGTAATTCTCCTTGGAATTTGCCCTTTTTGAGTTTGGATCTTGGTTCATTCTCAAGCCTCAGACAG
TGGTTCAAAGTTTTTTTCTTCCATTTCAGGTGTCGTGAGGCTAGCACCGCCACCATGGCTGCTGCCACTG
GTGACATGCCAACTTACCAGATCCGAGCTCCTACTGCTGCTTTGCCACAGGGAGTGGTGATGGCTGCATC
GCCCGGAAGTTTGCACAGTCCCCAGCAGCTGGCAGAAGAAGCAACACGCAAACGAGAGCTGAGGCTAATG
AAAAACAGGGAAGCTGCCCGGGAGTGTCGCAGGAAGAAGAAAGAATATGTCAAATGTCTTGAAAATCGTG
TGGCTGTGCTTGAAAACCAAAACAAGACTCTCATTGAGGAACTCAAGGCCCTCAAAGATCTTTATTGCCA
TAAAGTAGAGTAGTAATGAACTAGTCCGTAACTTGAAAGTATTTCGATTTCTTGGCTTTATATATCTTGT
GGAAAGGACGAGGGCCACATAATCGACTAGGCCTAACGCGTTAAGTCGACAATCAACCTCTGGATTACAA
AATTTGTGAAAGATTGACTGGTATTCTTAACTATGTTGCTCCTTTTACGCTATGTGGATACGCTGCTTTA
ATGCCTTTGTATCATGCTATTGCTTCCCGTATGGCTTTCATTTTCTCCTCCTTGTATAAATCCTGGTTGC
TGTCTCTTTATGAGGAGTTGTGGCCCGTTGTCAGGCAACGTGGCGTGGTGTGCACTGTGTTTGCTGACGC
AACCCCCACTGGTTGGGGCATTGCCACCACCTGTCAGCTCCTTTCCGGGACTTTCGCTTTCCCCCTCCCT
ATTGCCACGGCGGAACTCATCGCCGCCTGCCTTGCCCGCTGCTGGACAGGGGCTCGGCTGTTGGGCACTG
ACAATTCCGTGGTGTTGTCGGGGAAATCATCGTCCTTTCCTTGGCTGCTCGCCTGTGTTGCCACCTGGAT
TCTGCGCGGGACGTCCTTCTGCTACGTCCCTTCGGCCCTCAATCCAGCGGACCTTCCTTCCCGCGGCCTG
CTGCCGGCTCTGCGGCCTCTTCCGCGTCTTCGCCTTCGCCCTCAGACGAGTCGGATCTCCCTTTGGGCCG
CCTCCCCGCGTCGACTTTAAGACCAATGACTTACAAGGCAGCTGTAGATCTTAGCCACTTTTTAAAAGAA
AAGGGGGGACTGGAAGGGCTAATTCACTCCCAACGAAGACAAGATCTGCTTTTTGCTTGTACTGGGTCTC
TCTGGTTAGACCAGATCTGAGCCTGGGAGCTCTCTGGCTAACTAGGGAACCCACTGCTTAAGCCTCAATA
AAGCTTGCCTTGAGTGCTTCAAGTAGTGTGTGCCCGTCTGTTGTGTGACTCTGGTAACTAGAGATCCCTC
AGACCCTTTTAGTCAGTGTGGAAAATCTCTAGCAGTACGTATAGTAGTTCATGTCATCTTATTATTCAGT
ATTTATAACTTGCAAAGAAATGAATATCAGAGAGTGAGAGGAACTTGTTTATTGCAGCTTATAATGGTTA
CAAATAAAGCAATAGCATCACAAATTTCACAAATAAAGCATTTTTTTCACTGCATTCTAGTTGTGGTTTG
TCCAAACTCATCAATGTATCTTATCATGTCTGGCTCTAGCTATCCCGCCCCTAACTCCGCCCATCCCGCC
CCTAACTCCGCCCAGTTCCGCCCATTCTCCGCCCCATGGCTGACTAATTTTTTTTATTTATGCAGAGGCC
GAGGCCGCCTCGGCCTCTGAGCTATTCCAGAAGTAGTGAGGAGGCTTTTTTGGAGGCCTAGGGACGTACC
CAATTCGCCCTATAGTGAGTCGTATTACGCGCGCTCACTGGCCGTCGTTTTACAACGTCGTGACTGGGAA
AACCCTGGCGTTACCCAACTTAATCGCCTTGCAGCACATCCCCCTTTCGCCAGCTGGCGTAATAGCGAAG
AGGCCCGCACCGATCGCCCTTCCCAACAGTTGCGCAGCCTGAATGGCGAATGGG
[124 nt withheld, positions 6005-6128]
C
[91 nt withheld, positions 6130-6220]
A
[49 nt withheld, positions 6222-6270]
CCTTTGACGTTGGAGTCCACGTTCTTT
[37 nt withheld, positions 6298-6334]
ACCCTATCTCGGTCTATTCTTTTGATTTATAAGGGATTTTGCCGATTTCGGCCTATTGGTTAAAAAATGA
GCTGATTTAACAAAAATTTAACGCGAATTTTAACAAAATATTAACGCTTACAATTTAGGTGGCACTTTTC
GGGGAAATGTGCGCGGAACCCCTATTTGTTTATTTTTCTAAATACATTCAAATATGTATCCGCTCATGAG
ACAATAACCCTGATAAATGCTTCAATAATATTGAAAAAGGAAGAGTATGAGTATTCAACATTTCCGTGTC
GCCCTTATTCCCTTTTTTGCGGCATTTTGCCTTCCTGTTTTTGCTCACCCAGAAACGCTGGTGAAAGTAA
AAGATGCTGAAGATCAGTTGGGTGCACGAGTGGGTTACATCGAACTGGATCTCAACAGCGGTAAGATCCT
TGAGAGTTTTCGCCCCGAAGAACGTTTTCCAATGATGAGCACTTTTAAAGTTCTGCTATGTGGCGCGGTA
TTATCCCGTATTGACGCCGGGCAAGAGCAACTCGGTCGCCGCATACACTATTCTCAGAATGACTTGGTTG
AGTACTCACCAGTCACAGAAAAGCATCTTACGGATGGCATGACAGTAAGAGAATTATGCAGTGCTGCCAT
AACCATGAGTGATAACACTGCGGCCAACTTACTTCTGACAACGATCGGAGGACCGAAGGAGCTAACCGCT
TTTTTGCACAACATGGGGGATCATGTAACTCGCCTTGATCGTTGGGAACCGGAGCTGAATGAAGCCATAC
CAAACGACGAGCGTGACACCACGATGCCTGTAGCAATGGCAACAACGTTGCGCAAACTATTAACTGGCGA
ACTACTTACTCTAGCTTCCCGGCAACAATTAATAGACTGGATGGAGGCGGATAAAGTTGCAGGACCACTT
CTGCGCTCGGCCCTTCCGGCTGGCTGGTTTATTGCTGATAAATCTGGAGCCGGTGAGCGTGGGTCTCGCG
GTATCATTGCAGCACTGGGGCCAGATGGTAAGCCCTCCCGTATCGTAGTTATCTACACGACGGGGAGTCA
GGCAACTATGGATGAACGAAATAGACAGATCGCTGAGATAGGTGCCTCACTGATTAAGCATTGGTAACTG
TCAGACCAAGTTTACTCATATATACTTTAGATTGATTTAAAACTTCATTTTTAATTTAAAAGGATCTAGG
TGAAGATCCTTTTTGATAATCTCATGACCAAAATCCCTTAACGTGAGTTTTCGTTCCACTGAGCGTCAGA
CCCCGTAGAAAAGATCAAAGGATCTTCTTGAGATCCTTTTTTTCTGCGCGTAATCTGCTGCTTGCAAACA
AAAAAACCACCGCTACCAGCGGTGGTTTGTTTGCCGGATCAAGAGCTACCAACTCTTTTTCCGAAGGTAA
CTGGCTTCAGCAGAGCGCAGATACCAAATACTGTTCTTCTAGTGTAGCCGTAGTTAGGCCACCACTTCAA
GAACTCTGTAGCACCGCCTACATACCTCGCTCTGCTAATCCTGTTACCAGTGGCTGCTGCCAGTGGCGAT
AAGTCGTGTCTTACCGGGTTGGACTCAAGACGATAGTTACCGGATAAGGCGCAGCGGTCGGGCTGAACGG
GGGGTTCGTGCACACAGCCCAGCTTGGAGCGAACGACCTACACCGAACTGAGATACCTACAGCGTGAGCT
ATGAGAAAGCGCCACGCTTCCCGAAGGGAGAAAGGCGGACAGGTATCCGGTAAGCGGCAGGGTCGGAACA
GGAGAGCGCACGAGGGAGCTTCCAGGGGGAAACGCCTGGTATCTTTATAGTCCTGTCGGGTTTCGCCACC
TCTGACTTGAGCGTCGATTTTTGTGATGCTCGTCAGGGGGGCGGAGCCTATGGAAAAACGCCAGCAACGC
GGCCTTTTTACGGTTCCTGGCCTTTTGCTGGCCTTTTGCTCACATGTTCTTTCCTGCGTTATCCCCTGAT
TCTGTGGATAACCGTATTACCGCCTTTGAGTGAGCTGATACCGCTCGCCGCAGCCGAACGACCGAGCGCA
GCGAGTCAGTGAGCGAGGAAGCGGAAGAGCGCCCAATACGCAAACCGCCTCTCCCCGCGCGTTGGCCGAT
TCATTAATGCAGCTGGCACGACAGGTTTCCCGACTGGAAAGCGGGCAGTGAGCGCAACGCAATTAATGTG
AGTTAGCTCACTCATTAGGCACCCCAGGCTTTACACTTTATGCTTCCGGCTCGTATGTTGTGTGGAATTG
TGAGCGGATAACAATTTCACACAGGAAACAGCTATGACCATGATTACGCCAAGCGCGCAATTAACCCTCA
CTAAAGGGAACAAAAGCTGGAGCTGCAAGC
