>Addgene plasmid #141580 | TFORF0315 | depositor partial sequence | sequence record 276877 | Insert
ACCGCCACCATGGCTGCTGCCACTGGTGACATGCCAACTTACCAGATCCGAGCTCCTACTGCTGCTTTGC
CACAGGGAGTGGTGATGGCTGCATCGCCCGGAAGTTTGCACAGTCCCCAGCAGCTGGCAGAAGAAGCAAC
ACGCAAACGAGAGCTGAGGCTAATGAAAAACAGGGAAGCTGCCCGGGAGTGTCGCAGGAAGAAGAAAGAA
TATGTCAAATGTCTTGAAAATCGTGTGGCTGTGCTTGAAAACCAAAACAAGACTCTCATTGAGGAACTCA
AGGCCCTCAAAGATCTTTATTGCCATAAAGTAGAGTAGTAATGAACTAGTCCGTAACTTGAAAGTATTTC
GATTTCTTGGCTTTATATATCTTGTGGAAAGGACGAGGGCCACATAATCGACTAGGCCTA
