>Addgene plasmid #141580 | TFORF0315 | depositor partial sequence | sequence record 276878 | Barcode
GGGCCACATAATCGACTAGGCCTA
